Addgene plasmid #222880: L2109-FRB-GPA-20-11S
Purpose: Biosensor chain detecting rapamycin and responding with split Nanoluciferase reconstitution. FRB ectodomain, human Glycophorin A (GPA) scaffold, 20 GS linker, split Nanoluciferase fragment 11S.
Depositing lab: Joshua Leonard. Depositing organization: Northwestern University. Publication: Building Synthetic Biosensors Using Red Blood Cell Proteins. Dolberg TB, Gunnels TF, Ling T, Sarnese KA, Crispino JD, Leonard JN. ACS Synth Biol. 2024 Apr 19;13(4):1273-1289. doi: 10.1021/acssynbio.3c00754. Epub 2024 Mar 27. PubMed 38536408.
Backbone
  Vector backbone: Modified pcDNA3.1/Hygro(+)
  Backbone manufacturer: Thermo Fisher
  Backbone size w/o insert (bp): 4305
  Vector type: Mammalian Expression
Growth in bacteria
  Bacterial resistance: Ampicillin, 100 μg/mL
  Growth temperature: 37°C
  Growth strain: DH5alpha
  Copy number: High Copy
Gene/Insert
  Gene/Insert name: FRB-GPA-20GS-NanoLuc11S
  Species: H. sapiens (human), Synthetic
  Insert size (bp): 1333
  Promoter: CMV
  Tag / fusion protein: Myc (N terminal on insert)
  Cloning method: Restriction Enzyme; 5′ cloning site NheI (not destroyed); 3′ cloning site NotI (not destroyed)
Terms and licenses: Academic/Nonprofit Terms; Industry Terms: Not Available to Industry
Depositor comments: Please visit https://doi.org/10.1101/2023.12.16.571988 for bioRxiv preprint.
How to cite: L2109-FRB-GPA-20-11S was a gift from Joshua Leonard (Addgene plasmid # 222880 ; http://n2t.net/addgene:222880 ; RRID:Addgene_222880)
