[The description below was written by a language model from this plasmid's Addgene catalogue record and pLannotate feature annotations shown in this document.]
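Description:
L2109-FRB-GPA-20-11S is a mammalian expression plasmid built on a modified pcDNA3.1/Hygro(+) backbone. It encodes one chain of a synthetic, membrane-anchored biosensor for rapamycin. It is propagated in E. coli as a high-copy plasmid from a ColE1/pUC-type origin under ampicillin selection (AmpR with its bla promoter), and it also carries an f1 origin. Although the parent vector is a hygromycin-selectable design, the annotated sequence shows no intact mammalian selection marker. Downstream of the SV40 early promoter there is only a short ble fragment followed by the SV40 poly(A) signal, consistent with the "modified" backbone and suggesting transient expression rather than drug selection.

The payload is driven by the CMV immediate-early enhancer and promoter and terminated by the bGH polyadenylation signal, with a T7 promoter just upstream of the coding region. The open reading frame begins with a short glycophorin-like segment, annotated as a GYPB fragment and probably the N-terminal leader, although the record does not define its role. An N-terminal Myc tag is listed in the catalogue but was not picked up by the annotation. Next comes the FKBP-rapamycin-binding (FRB) domain as the ectodomain; the annotation software matched it to the T2098L variant, which the catalogue entry does not mention. FRB is fused to human glycophorin A, the major erythrocyte membrane sialoglycoprotein, which serves as the transmembrane scaffold. A 20-residue glycine-serine linker then connects to the 11S fragment of split NanoLuc luciferase. Rapamycin-induced association with a partner chain, presumably one carrying an FKBP domain and the complementary NanoLuc fragment, would reconstitute luciferase activity and give a luminescent readout. The construct comes from work on engineering biosensors from red blood cell proteins.
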