Features (pLannotate 1.2.2; 23 found; start..end, strand, type, name):
     21..73      -  misc_feature   bom (fragment): basis of mobility region from pBR322
    228..607     +  enhancer       CMV enhancer: human cytomegalovirus immediate early enhancer
    608..811     +  promoter       CMV promoter: human cytomegalovirus (CMV) immediate early promoter
    807..840     +  LTR            5' LTR (truncated) (fragment): truncated 5' long terminal repeat (LTR) from HIV-1
    856..874     +  promoter       T7 promoter: promoter for bacteriophage T7 RNA polymerase
    900..956     +  CDS            GYPB (fragment): GLPB_PANTR - Also known as GPB. Experimental evidence at transcript level: Swiss-Prot protein existence level 2. This protein is a minor sialoglycoprotein in erythrocyte membranes. From Pan troglodytes (Chimpanzee).
   1002..1268    +  CDS            FRB*: T2098L mutant of FKBP-rapamycin binding domain of human FRAP binds synthetic ligands such as AP21967
   1284..1673    +  CDS            GYPA (fragment): GLPA_HUMAN - Also known as GPA. Experimental evidence at protein level: Swiss-Prot protein existence level 1. Glycophorin A is the major intrinsic membrane protein of the erythrocyte. The N-terminal glycosylated segment, which lies outside the erythrocyte membrane, has MN blood group receptors. Appears to be important for the function of SLC4A1 and is required for high activity of SLC4A1. May be involved in translocation of SLC4A1 to the plasma membrane. Is a receptor for influenza virus. Is a receptor for Plasmodium falciparum erythrocyte-binding antigen 175 (EBA-175); binding of EBA-175 is d
   1743..2213    +  CDS            Nluc (fragment): NanoLuc® luciferase human codon-optimized
   2270..2381    +  polyA_signal   bGH poly(A) signal: bovine growth hormone polyadenylation signal
   2498..2519    +  promoter       SV40 promoter (fragment): SV40 enhancer and early promoter
   2540..2968    +  rep_origin     f1 ori (sequence partly withheld): f1 bacteriophage origin of replication; arrow indicates direction of (+) strand synthesis
   2973..2995    +  promoter       SV40 promoter (fragment): SV40 enhancer and early promoter
   2996..3187    +  promoter       SV40 promoter: SV40 early promoter
   3214..3312    +  CDS            ble (fragment): BLE_KLEPN - Experimental evidence at protein level: Swiss-Prot protein existence level 1. Binding protein with a strong affinity to the bleomycin family of antibiotics. Binds to CL990; an antimitotic-antibiotic compound. From Klebsiella pneumoniae.
   3307..3428    +  polyA_signal   SV40 poly(A) signal: SV40 polyadenylation signal
   3501..3517    -  protein_bind   lac operator: The lac repressor binds to the lac operator to inhibit transcription in E. coli. This inhibition can be relieved by adding lactose or isopropyl-β-D-thiogalactopyranoside (IPTG). lac repressor encoded by lacI
   3525..3555    -  promoter       lac promoter: promoter for the E. coli lac operon
   3570..3591    -  protein_bind   CAP binding site: CAP binding activates transcription in the presence of cAMP. E. coli catabolite activator protein
   3604..3696    -  CDS            lacI (fragment): lac repressor; lacI; The lac repressor binds to the lac operator to inhibit transcription in E. coli. This inhibition can be relieved by adding lactose or isopropyl-β-D-thiogalactopyranoside (IPTG).
   3879..4467    -  rep_origin     ori: high-copy-number ColE1/pMB1/pBR322/pUC origin of replication
   4638..5498    -  CDS            AmpR: β-lactamase; bla; confers resistance to ampicillin, carbenicillin, and related antibiotics
   5499..5603    -  promoter       AmpR promoter: bla
>Addgene plasmid #222880 | L2109-FRB-GPA-20-11S | addgene full sequence | sequence record 440181 | Addgene NGS Result
CGGGAGATCTCCCGATCCCCTATGGTGCACTCTCAGTACAATCTGCTCTGATGCCGCATAGTTAAGCCAG
TATCTGCTCCCTGCTTGTGTGTTGGAGGTCGCTGAGTAGTGCGCGAGCAAAATTTAAGCTACAACAAGGC
AAGGCTTGACCGACAATTGCATGAAGAATCTGCTTAGGGTTAGGCGTTTTGCGCTGCTTCGCGATGTACG
GGCCAGATATACGCGTTGACATTGATTATTGACTAGTTATTAATAGTAATCAATTACGGGGTCATTAGTT
CATAGCCCATATATGGAGTTCCGCGTTACATAACTTACGGTAAATGGCCCGCCTGGCTGACCGCCCAACG
ACCCCCGCCCATTGACGTCAATAATGACGTATGTTCCCATAGTAACGCCAATAGGGACTTTCCATTGACG
TCAATGGGTGGAGTATTTACGGTAAACTGCCCACTTGGCAGTACATCAAGTGTATCATATGCCAAGTACG
CCCCCTATTGACGTCAATGACGGTAAATGGCCCGCCTGGCATTATGCCCAGTACATGACCTTATGGGACT
TTCCTACTTGGCAGTACATCTACGTATTAGTCATCGCTATTACCATGGTGATGCGGTTTTGGCAGTACAT
CAATGGGCGTGGATAGCGGTTTGACTCACGGGGATTTCCAAGTCTCCACCCCATTGACGTCAATGGGAGT
TTGTTTTGGCACCAAAATCAACGGGACTTTCCAAAATGTCGTAACAACTCCGCCCCATTGACGCAAATGG
GCGGTAGGCGTGTACGGTGGGAGGTCTATATAAGCAGAGCTCTCTGGCTAACTAGAGAACCCACTGCTTA
CTGGCTTATCGAAATTAATACGACTCACTATAGGGAGTCCCAAGCTGGCTAGCGCCACCATGTATGGAAA
AATAATCTTTGTATTACTATTGTCAGAAATTGTGAGCATATCAGCAGAGCAGAAACTCATCTCAGAAGAG
GATCTGGGCGCGCCTATGCTCGAGATGTGGCATGAAGGCCTGGAAGAGGCATCTCGTTTGTACTTTGGGG
AAAGGAACGTGAAAGGCATGTTTGAGGTGCTGGAGCCCTTGCATGCTATGATGGAACGGGGCCCCCAGAC
TCTGAAGGAAACATCCTTTAATCAGGCCTATGGTCGAGATTTAATGGAGGCCCAAGAGTGGTGCAGGAAG
TACATGAAATCAGGGAATGTCAAGGACCTCCTCCAAGCCTGGGACCTCTATTATCATGTGTTCCGACGAA
TCTCAAAGACTAGAACCGGTTTAAGTACCACTGAGGTGGCAATGCACACTTCAACCTCTTCTTCAGTCAC
AAAGAGTTACATCTCATCACAGACAAATGATACGCACAAACGGGACACATATGCAGCCACTCCTAGAGCT
CATGAAGTTTCAGAAATTTCTGTTAGAACTGTTTACCCTCCAGAAGAGGAAACCGGAGAAAGGGTACAAC
TTGCCCATCATTTCTCTGAACCAGAGATAACACTCATTATTTTTGGGGTGATGGCTGGTGTTATTGGAAC
GATCCTCTTAATTTCTTACGGTATTCGCCGACTGATAAAGAAAAGCCCATCTGATGTAAAACCTCTCCCC
TCACCTGACACAGACGTGCCTTTAAGTTCTGTTGAAATAGAAAATCCAGAGACAAGTGATCAATTAATTA
AGGGGGGGTCTGGAGGCAGTGGTGGGTCTGGTGGTGGTTCTGGGGGGAGTGGGGGTTCAGGCGTCTTCAC
ACTCGAAGATTTCGTTGGGGACTGGGAACAGACAGCCGCCTACAACCTGGACCAAGTCCTTGAACAGGGA
GGTGTGTCCAGTTTGCTGCAGAATCTCGCCGTGTCCGTAACTCCGATCCAAAGGATTGTCCGGAGCGGTG
AAAATGCCCTGAAGATCGACATCCATGTCATCATCCCGTATGAAGGTCTGAGCGCCGACCAAATGGCCCA
GATCGAAGAGGTGTTTAAGGTGGTGTACCCTGTGGATGATCATCACTTTAAGGTGATCCTGCCCTATGGC
ACACTGGTAATCGACGGGGTTACGCCGAACATGCTGAACTATTTCGGACGGCCGTATGAAGGCATCGCCG
TGTTCGACGGCAAAAAGATCACTGTAACAGGGACCCTGTGGAACGGCAACAAAATTATCGACGAGCGCCT
GATCACCCCCGACGGCTCCATGCTGTTCCGAGTAACCATCAACAGCTAAGCGGCCGCTCGAGTCTAGAGG
GCCCGTTTAAACCCGCTGATCAGCCTCGACTGTGCCTTCTAGTTGCCAGCCATCTGTTGTTTGCCCCTCC
CCCGTGCCTTCCTTGACCCTGGAAGGTGCCACTCCCACTGTCCTTTCCTAATAAAATGAGGAAATTGCAT
CGCATTGTCTGAGTAGGTGTCATTCTATTCTGGGGGGTGGGGTGGGGCAGGACAGCAAGGGGGAGGATTG
GGAAGTCAATAGCAGGCATGCTGGGGATGCGGTGGGCTCTATGGCTTCTGAGGCGGAAAGAACCAGCTGG
GGCTCTAGGGGGTATCCCC
[124 nt withheld, positions 2540-2663]
C
[91 nt withheld, positions 2665-2755]
A
[49 nt withheld, positions 2757-2805]
CCTTTGACGTTGGAGTCCACGTTCTTT
[37 nt withheld, positions 2833-2869]
ACCCTATCTCGGTCTATTCTTTTGATTTATAAGGGATTTTGCCGATTTCGGCCTATTGGTTAAAAAATGA
GCTGATTTAACAAAAATTTAACGCGAATTAATTCTGTGGAATGTGTGTCAGTTAGGCTCAATTAGTCAGC
AACCATAGTCCCGCCCCTAACTCCGCCCATCCCGCCCCTAACTCCGCCCAGTTCCGCCCATTCTCCGCCC
CATGGCTGACTAATTTTTTTTATTTATGCAGAGGCCGAGGCCGCCTCTGCCTCTGAGCTATTCCAGAAGT
AGTGAGGAGGCTTTTTTGGAGGCCTAGGCTTTTGCAAAAAGCTCCCGGGAGCTTGTATATCCATTTTCGG
AGGTTGGGCTTCGGAATCGTTTTCCGGGACGCCGGCTGGATGATCCTCCAGCGCGGGGATCTCATGCTGG
AGTTCTTCGCCCACCCCAACTTGTTTATTGCAGCTTATAATGGTTACAAATAAAGCAATAGCATCACAAA
TTTCACAAATAAAGCATTTTTTTCACTGCATTCTAGTTGTGGTTTGTCCAAACTCATCAATGTATCTTAT
CATGTCTGTATACCGTCGACCTCTAGCTAGAGCTTGGCGTAATCATGGTCATAGCTGTTTCCTGTGTGAA
ATTGTTATCCGCTCACAATTCCACACAACATACGAGCCGGAAGCATAAAGTGTAAAGCCTGGGGTGCCTA
ATGAGTGAGCTAACTCACATTAATTGCGTTGCGCTCACTGCCCGCTTTCCAGTCGGGAAACCTGTCGTGC
CAGCTGCATTAATGAATCGGCCAACGCGCGGGGAGAGGCGGTTTGCGTATTGGGCGCTCTTCCGCTTCCT
CGCTCACTGACTCGCTGCGCTCGGTCGTTCGGCTGCGGCGAGCGGTATCAGCTCACTCAAAGGCGGTAAT
ACGGTTATCCACAGAATCAGGGGATAACGCAGGAAAGAACATGTGAGCAAAAGGCCAGCAAAAGGCCAGG
AACCGTAAAAAGGCCGCGTTGCTGGCGTTTTTCCATAGGCTCCGCCCCCCTGACGAGCATCACAAAAATC
GACGCTCAAGTCAGAGGTGGCGAAACCCGACAGGACTATAAAGATACCAGGCGTTTCCCCCTGGAAGCTC
CCTCGTGCGCTCTCCTGTTCCGACCCTGCCGCTTACCGGATACCTGTCCGCCTTTCTCCCTTCGGGAAGC
GTGGCGCTTTCTCATAGCTCACGCTGTAGGTATCTCAGTTCGGTGTAGGTCGTTCGCTCCAAGCTGGGCT
GTGTGCACGAACCCCCCGTTCAGCCCGACCGCTGCGCCTTATCCGGTAACTATCGTCTTGAGTCCAACCC
GGTAAGACACGACTTATCGCCACTGGCAGCAGCCACTGGTAACAGGATTAGCAGAGCGAGGTATGTAGGC
GGTGCTACAGAGTTCTTGAAGTGGTGGCCTAACTACGGCTACACTAGAAGAACAGTATTTGGTATCTGCG
CTCTGCTGAAGCCAGTTACCTTCGGAAAAAGAGTTGGTAGCTCTTGATCCGGCAAACAAACCACCGCTGG
TAGCGGTGGTTTTTTTGTTTGCAAGCAGCAGATTACGCGCAGAAAAAAAGGATCTCAAGAAGATCCTTTG
ATCTTTTCTACGGGGTCTGACGCTCAGTGGAACGAAAACTCACGTTAAGGGATTTTGGTCATGAGATTAT
CAAAAAGGATCTTCACCTAGATCCTTTTAAATTAAAAATGAAGTTTTAAATCAATCTAAAGTATATATGA
GTAAACTTGGTCTGACAGTTACCAATGCTTAATCAGTGAGGCACCTATCTCAGCGATCTGTCTATTTCGT
TCATCCATAGTTGCCTGACTCCCCGTCGTGTAGATAACTACGATACGGGAGGGCTTACCATCTGGCCCCA
GTGCTGCAATGATACCGCGAGATCCACGCTCACCGGCTCCAGATTTATCAGCAATAAACCAGCCAGCCGG
AAGGGCCGAGCGCAGAAGTGGTCCTGCAACTTTATCCGCCTCCATCCAGTCTATTAATTGTTGCCGGGAA
GCTAGAGTAAGTAGTTCGCCAGTTAATAGTTTGCGCAACGTTGTTGCCATTGCTACAGGCATCGTGGTGT
CACGCTCGTCGTTTGGTATGGCTTCATTCAGCTCCGGTTCCCAACGATCAAGGCGAGTTACATGATCCCC
CATGTTGTGCAAAAAAGCGGTTAGCTCCTTCGGTCCTCCGATCGTTGTCAGAAGTAAGTTGGCCGCAGTG
TTATCACTCATGGTTATGGCAGCACTGCATAATTCTCTTACTGTCATGCCATCCGTAAGATGCTTTTCTG
TGACTGGTGAGTACTCAACCAAGTCATTCTGAGAATAGTGTATGCGGCGACCGAGTTGCTCTTGCCCGGC
GTCAATACGGGATAATACCGCGCCACATAGCAGAACTTTAAAAGTGCTCATCATTGGAAAACGTTCTTCG
GGGCGAAAACTCTCAAGGATCTTACCGCTGTTGAGATCCAGTTCGATGTAACCCACTCGTGCACCCAACT
GATCTTCAGCATCTTTTACTTTCACCAGCGTTTCTGGGTGAGCAAAAACAGGAAGGCAAAATGCCGCAAA
AAAGGGAATAAGGGCGACACGGAAATGTTGAATACTCATACTCTTCCTTTTTCAATATTATTGAAGCATT
TATCAGGGTTATTGTCTCATGAGCGGATACATATTTGAATGTATTTAGAAAAATAAACAAATAGGGGTTC
CGCGCACATTTCCCCGAAAAGTGCCACCTGACGTCGACGGAT
